>Addgene plasmid #242143 | PACE_SP_SD4_AraC | addgene full sequence | sequence record 484662 | Addgene NGS Result
AGTAAGGAGGAAAAATGTCCGCGGAAGCGCAGAACGATCCGCTGCTGCCGGGCTATAGCTTTAACGCGCA
TCTGGTGGCGGGCCTGACCCCGATTGAAGCGAACGGCTATCTGGATTTTTTTATTGATCGCCCGCTGGGC
ATGAAAGGCTATATTCTGAACCTGACCATTCGCGGCCAGGGCGTGGTGAAAAACCAGGGCCGCGAATTTG
TGTGCCGCCCGGGCGATATTCTGCTGTTTCCGCCGGGCGAAATTCATCATTATGGCCGCCATCCGGAAGC
GCGCGAATGGTATCATCAGTGGGTGTATTTTCGCCCGCGCGCGTATTGGCATGAATGGCTGAACTGGCCG
AGCATTTTTGCGAACACCGGCTTTTTTCGCCCGGATGAAGCGCATCAGCCGCATTTTAGCGATCTGTTTG
GCCAGATTATTAACGCGGGCCAGGGCGAAGGCCGCTATAGCGAACTGCTGGCGATTAACCTGCTGGAACA
GCTGCTGCTGCGCCGCATGGAAGCGATTAACGAAAGCCTGCATCCGCCGATGGATAACCGCGTGCGCGAA
GCGTGCCAGTATATTAGCGATCATCTGGCGGATAGCAACTTTGATATTGCGAGCGTGGCGCAGCATGTGT
GCCTGAGCCCGAGCCGCCTGAGCCATCTGTTTCGCCAGCAGCTGGGCATTAGCGTGCTGAGCTGGCGCGA
AGATCAGCGCATTAGCCAGGCGAAACTGCTGCTGAGCACCACCCGCATGCCGATTGCGACCGTGGGCCGC
AACGTGGGCTTTGATGATCAGCTGTATTTTAGCCGCGTGTTTAAAAAATGCACCGGCGCGAGCCCGAGCG
AATTTCGCGCGGGCTGCGAAGAAAAAGTGAACGATGTGGCGGTGAAACTGAGCGGGTAAGGCTGAAGAGC
CTGGTTAAAAAATGAGCTGATTTAACAAAAATTTAACGCGAATTTTAACAAAATATTAACGCTTACAATT
TAGGTGGCACTTTTCGGGGAAATGTGCGCGGAACCCCTATTTGTTTATTTTTCTAAATACATTCAAATAT
GTATCCGCTCATGAATTAATTCTTAGAAAAACTCATCGAGCATCAAATGAAACTGCAATTTATTCATATC
AGGATTATCAATACCATATTTTTGAAAAAGCCGTTTCTGTAATGAAGGAGAAAACTCACCGAGGCAGTTC
CATAGGATGGCAAGATCCTGGTATCGGTCTGCGATTCCGACTCGTCCAACATCAATACAACCTATTAATT
TCCCCTCGTCAAAAATAAGGTTATCAAGTGAGAAATCACCATGAGTGACGACTGAATCCGGTGAGAATGG
CAAAAGTTTATGCATTTCTTTCCAGACTTGTTCAACAGGCCAGCCATTACGCTCGTCATCAAAATCACTC
GCATCAACCAAACCGTTATTCATTCGTGATTGCGCCTGAGCCAGACGAAATACGCGATCGCTGTTAAAAG
GACAATTACAAACAGGAATCGAATGCAACCGGCGCAGGAACACTGCCAGCGCATCAACAATATTTTCACC
TGAATCAGGATATTCTTCTAATACCTGGAATGCTGTTTTCCCGGGGATCGCAGTGGTGAGTAACCATGCA
TCATCAGGAGTACGGATAAAATGCTTGATGGTCGGAAGAGGCATAAATTCCGTCAGCCAGTTTAGTCTGA
CCATCTCATCTGTAACATCATTGGCAACGCTACCTTTGCCATGTTTCAGAAACAACTCTGGCGCATCGGG
CTTCCCATACAATCGATAGATTGTCGCACCTGATTGCCCGACATTATCGCGAGCCCATTTATACCCATAT
AAATCAGCATCCATGTTGGAATTTAATCGCGGCCTAGAGCAAGACGTTTCCCGTTGAATATGGCTCATAA
CACCCCTTGTATTACTGTTTATGTAAGCAGACAGTTTTATTGTTCATGACCAAAATCCCTTAACGTGAGT
TTTCGTTCCACTGAGCGTCAGACCCCGTAGAAAAGATCAAAGGATCTTCTTGAGATCCTTTTTTTCTGCG
CGTAATCTGCTGCTTGCAAACAAAAAAACCACCGCTACCAGCGGTGGTTTGTTTGCCGGATCAAGAGCTA
CCAACTCTTTTTCCGAAGGTAACTGGCTTCAGCAGAGCGCAGATACCAAATACTGTTCTTCTAGTGTAGC
CGTAGTTAGGCCACCACTTCAAGAACTCTGTAGCACCGCCTACATACCTCGCTCTGCTAATCCTGTTACC
AGTGGCTGCTGCCAGTGGCGATAAGTCGTGTCTTACCGGGTTGGACTCAAGACGATAGTTACCGGATAAG
GCGCAGCGGTCGGGCTGAACGGGGGGTTCGTGCACACAGCCCAGCTTGGAGCGAACGACCTACACCGAAC
TGAGATACCTACAGCGTGAGCTATGAGAAAGCGCCACGCTTCCCGAAGGGAGAAAGGCGGACAGGTATCC
GGTAAGCGGCAGGGTCGGAACAGGAGAGCGCACGAGGGAGCTTCCAGGGGGAAACGCCTGGTATCTTTAT
AGTCCTGTCGGGTTTCGCCACCTCTGACTTGAGCGTCGATTTTTGTGATGCTCGTCAGGGGGGCGGAGCC
TATGGAAAAACGCCAGCAACGCGGCCTTTTTACGGTTCCTGGCCTTTTGCTGGCCTTTTGCTCACATGTT
CTTTCCTGCGTTATCCCCTGATTCTGTGGATAACCGTATTACCGCCTTTGAGTGAGCTGATACCGCTCGC
CGCAGCCGAACGACCGAGCGCAGCGAGTCAGTGAGCGAGAATGCTCTTCT
Features (pLannotate 1.2.2; 5 found; start..end, strand, type, name):
     21..893     +  CDS            araC: ARAC_ECOLI - Experimental evidence at protein level: Swiss-Prot protein existence level 1. Transcription factor that regulates the expression of several genes involved in the transport and metabolism of L-arabinose (PubMed:4362626, PubMed:328165, PubMed:6251457, PubMed:2962192, PubMed:6319708, PubMed:2231717, PubMed:1447222). Functions both as a positive and a negative regulator (PubMed:328165, PubMed:6251457). In the presence of arabinose, activates the expression of the araBAD, araE, araFGH and araJ promoters (PubMed:4362626, PubMed:328165, PubMed:6251457, PubMed:2962192, PubMed:6319708, Pub
    912..981     +  rep_origin     M13 ori (fragment): M13 bacteriophage origin of replication; arrow indicates direction of (+) strand synthesis
   1007..1064    +  promoter       AmpR promoter (fragment): bla
   1073..1888    -  CDS            KanR: aminoglycoside phosphotransferase; aph(3')-Ia; confers resistance to kanamycin in bacteria or G418 (Geneticin®) in eukaryotes
   2010..2598    +  rep_origin     ori: high-copy-number ColE1/pMB1/pBR322/pUC origin of replication
