[The description below was written by a language model from this plasmid's Addgene catalogue record and pLannotate feature annotations shown in this document.]
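Description:
PACE_SP_SD4_AraC is a small (about 2.8 kb) bacterial donor plasmid built on the SPentry_Kan_ccdB entry backbone. It supplies an AraC coding sequence as one part for Golden Gate assembly of an M13 selection phage used in phage-assisted continuous evolution (PACE). The plasmid is maintained in E. coli at high copy through a ColE1/pUC-type origin and is selected with kanamycin via an aph(3')-Ia (KanR) gene. The backbone name suggests that the insert replaced a ccdB counter-selection cassette, and no ccdB feature is annotated in the sequenced plasmid.

The payload is araC, the E. coli L-arabinose-responsive transcription factor that acts as both activator and repressor of the arabinose regulon, notably switching on the araBAD promoter when arabinose is present. The catalogue lists the insert as synthetic. The CDS is followed by a short fragment annotated as M13 origin sequence, probably phage-derived flanking sequence carried into the assembly, and by a partial AmpR promoter fragment. No promoter driving araC is annotated. "SD4" in the name may refer to a Shine-Dalgarno (ribosome-binding site) variant, but the record does not say so.

According to the depositor, SapI digestion and ligation with two companion plasmids carrying the remaining M13 genome segments yields an AraC-encoding phage lacking gene III, which is recovered by transformation into a suitable host strain. Because gene III encodes the pIII coat protein needed for infectivity, such phage propagate only when host cells supply pIII, which in PACE is made dependent on the activity of the evolving protein. The associated work concerns evolution of allosteric protein switches, with AraC as the protein under selection.
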