Addgene plasmid #242143: PACE_SP_SD4_AraC
Purpose: Contains an AraC gene to assemble a selection phage missing gene III with SapI Golden Gate Assembly
Depositing lab: Dominik Niopek. Depositing organization: Universitaet Heidelberg. Publication: Phage-assisted evolution of allosteric protein switches. Southern NT, von Bachmann A, Hovsepyan A, Griebl M, Wolf B, Lemmen N, Kroell AS, Westermann S, Mathony J, Niopek D. Nat Commun. 2026 Apr 14;17(1):3498. doi: 10.1038/s41467-026-71717-0. PubMed 41980963.
Backbone
  Vector backbone: SPentry_Kan_ccdB
  Vector type: Bacterial Expression
Growth in bacteria
  Bacterial resistance: Kanamycin, 50 μg/mL
  Growth temperature: 37°C
  Growth strain: DH5alpha
  Copy number: High Copy
Gene/Insert
  Gene/Insert name: AraC
  Species: Synthetic
  Cloning method: Golden Gate
Terms and licenses: Academic/Nonprofit Terms; Industry Terms: Not Available to Industry
Depositor comments: Designed to assemble into an AraC containing, Gene III Deficient M13 phage upon SapI golden gate cloning with vectors pBT114 (Addgene plasmid #138523) and pBT29 (Addgene plasmid #122599) and transformation into S2208. Please visit https://doi.org/10.1101/2025.06.12.659331 for bioRxiv preprint.
How to cite: PACE_SP_SD4_AraC was a gift from Dominik Niopek (Addgene plasmid # 242143 ; http://n2t.net/addgene:242143 ; RRID:Addgene_242143)
